>Addgene plasmid #80810 | p3E-mKate2-HA no-pA | depositor full sequence | sequence record 152953 | Insert from C:/Users/Dan/Desktop/pEpic Ape Cloning Sequences/mKateMyc p3E attB pcr.str 13 to 764 Backbone from C:/Users/Dan/Desk
CTTGTACAAAGTGGCCATGGTGAGCGAGCTGATTAAGGAGAACATGCACATGAAGCTGTACATGGAGGGC
ACCGTGAACAACCACCACTTCAAGTGCACATCCGAGGGCGAAGGCAAGCCCTACGAGGGCACCCAGACCA
TGAGAATCAAGGCGGTCGAGGGCGGCCCTCTCCCCTTCGCCTTCGACATCCTGGCTACCAGCTTCATGTA
CGGCAGCAAAACCTTCATCAACCACACCCAGGGCATCCCCGACTTCTTTAAGCAGTCCTTCCCCGAGGGC
TTCACATGGGAGAGAGTCACCACATACGAAGACGGGGGCGTGCTGACCGCTACCCAGGACACCAGCCTCC
AGGACGGCTGCCTCATCTACAACGTCAAGATCAGAGGGGTGAACTTCCCATCCAACGGCCCTGTGATGCA
GAAGAAAACACTCGGCTGGGAGGCCTCCACCGAGACCCTGTACCCCGCTGACGGCGGCCTGGAAGGCAGA
GCCGACATGGCCCTGAAGCTCGTGGGCGGGGGCCACCTGATCTGCAACTTGAAGACCACATACAGATCCA
AGAAACCCGCTAAGAACCTCAAGATGCCCGGCGTCTACTATGTGGACAGAAGACTGGAAAGAATCAAGGA
GGCCGACAAAGAGACCTACGTCGAGCAGCACGAGGTGGCTGTGGCCAGATACTGCGACCTCCCTAGCAAA
CTGGGGCACAGATATCCGTACGACGTACCAGACTACGCAGCATAGCAACTTTATTATACAAAGTTGGCAT
TATAAAAAAGCATTGCTTATCAATTTGTTGCAACGAACAGGTCACTATCAGTCAAAATAAAATCATTATT
TGGAGCTCCATGGTAGCGTTAACGCGGCCGCGATATCCCCTATAGTGAGTCGTATTACATGGTCATAGCT
GTTTCCTGGCAGCTCTGGCCCGTGTCTCAAAATCTCTGATGTTACATTGCACAAGATAAAAATATATCAT
CATGAACAATAAAACTGTCTGCTTACATAAACAGTAATACAAGGGGTGTTATGAGCCATATTCAACGGGA
AACGTCGAGGCCGCGATTAAATTCCAACATGGATGCTGATTTATATGGGTATAAATGGGCTCGCGATAAT
GTCGGGCAATCAGGTGCGACAATCTATCGCTTGTATGGGAAGCCCGATGCGCCAGAGTTGTTTCTGAAAC
ATGGCAAAGGTAGCGTTGCCAATGATGTTACAGATGAGATGGTCAGACTAAACTGGCTGACGGAATTTAT
GCCTCTTCCGACCATCAAGCATTTTATCCGTACTCCTGATGATGCATGGTTACTCACCACTGCGATCCCC
GGAAAAACAGCATTCCAGGTATTAGAAGAATATCCTGATTCAGGTGAAAATATTGTTGATGCGCTGGCAG
TGTTCCTGCGCCGGTTGCATTCGATTCCTGTTTGTAATTGTCCTTTTAACAGCGATCGCGTATTTCGTCT
CGCTCAGGCGCAATCACGAATGAATAACGGTTTGGTTGATGCGAGTGATTTTGATGACGAGCGTAATGGC
TGGCCTGTTGAACAAGTCTGGAAAGAAATGCATAAACTTTTGCCATTCTCACCGGATTCAGTCGTCACTC
ATGGTGATTTCTCACTTGATAACCTTATTTTTGACGAGGGGAAATTAATAGGTTGTATTGATGTTGGACG
AGTCGGAATCGCAGACCGATACCAGGATCTTGCCATCCTATGGAACTGCCTCGGTGAGTTTTCTCCTTCA
TTACAGAAACGGCTTTTTCAAAAATATGGTATTGATAATCCTGATATGAATAAATTGCAGTTTCATTTGA
TGCTCGATGAGTTTTTCTAATCAGAATTGGTTAATTGGTTGTAACACTGGCAGAGCATTACGCTGACTTG
ACGGGACGGCGCAAGCTCATGACCAAAATCCCTTAACGTGAGTTACGCGTCGTTCCACTGAGCGTCAGAC
CCCGTAGAAAAGATCAAAGGATCTTCTTGAGATCCTTTTTTTCTGCGCGTAATCTGCTGCTTGCAAACAA
AAAAACCACCGCTACCAGCGGTGGTTTGTTTGCCGGATCAAGAGCTACCAACTCTTTTTCCGAAGGTAAC
TGGCTTCAGCAGAGCGCAGATACCAAATACTGTCCTTCTAGTGTAGCCGTAGTTAGGCCACCACTTCAAG
AACTCTGTAGCACCGCCTACATACCTCGCTCTGCTAATCCTGTTACCAGTGGCTGCTGCCAGTGGCGATA
AGTCGTGTCTTACCGGGTTGGACTCAAGACGATAGTTACCGGATAAGGCGCAGCGGTCGGGCTGAACGGG
GGGTTCGTGCACACAGCCCAGCTTGGAGCGAACGACCTACACCGAACTGAGATACCTACAGCGTGAGCAT
TGAGAAAGCGCCACGCTTCCCGAAGGGAGAAAGGCGGACAGGTATCCGGTAAGCGGCAGGGTCGGAACAG
GAGAGCGCACGAGGGAGCTTCCAGGGGGAAACGCCTGGTATCTTTATAGTCCTGTCGGGTTTCGCCACCT
CTGACTTGAGCGTCGATTTTTGTGATGCTCGTCAGGGGGGCGGAGCCTATGGAAAAACGCCAGCAACGCG
GCCTTTTTACGGTTCCTGGCCTTTTGCTGGCCTTTTGCTCACATGTTCTTTCCTGCGTTATCCCCTGATT
CTGTGGATAACCGTATTACCGCCTTTGAGTGAGCTGATACCGCTCGCCGCAGCCGAACGACCGAGCGCAG
CGAGTCAGTGAGCGAGGAAGCGGAAGAGCGCCCAATACGCAAACCGCCTCTCCCCGCGCGTTGGCCGATT
CATTAATGCAGCTGGCACGACAGGTTTCCCGACTGGAAAGCGGGCAGTGAGCGCAACGCAATTAATACGC
GTACCGCTAGCCAGGAAGAGTTTGTAGAAACGCAAAAAGGCCATCCGTCAGGATGGCCTTCTGCTTAGTT
TGATGCCTGGCAGTTTATGGCGGGCGTCCTGCCCGCCACCCTCCGGGCCGTTGCTTCACAACGTTCAAAT
CCGCTCCCGGCGGATTTGTCCTACTCAGGAGAGCGTTCACCGACAAACAACAGATAAAACGAAAGGCCCA
GTCTTCCGACTGAGCCTTTCGTTTTATTTGATGCCTGGCAGTTCCCTACTCTCGCGTTAACGCTAGCATG
GATGTTTTCCCAGTCACGACGTTGTAAAACGACGGCCAGTCTTAAGCTCGGGCCCTGCAGCTCTAGAGCT
CGAATTCTACAGGTCACTAATACCATCTAAGTAGTTGATTCATAGTGACTGCATATGTTGTGTTTTACAG
TATTATGTAGTCTGTTTTTTATGCAAAATCTAATTTAATATATTGATATTTATATCATTTTACGTTTCTC
GTTCAACTTT
Features (pLannotate 1.2.2; 11 found; start..end, strand, type, name):
     17..712     +  CDS            mKate2: mKate2 is a basic (constitutively fluorescent) red fluorescent protein published in 2009, derived from Entacmaea quadricolor. It is reported to be a rapidly-maturing monomer with moderate acid sensitivity.
    746..766     -  protein_bind   attB3: mutant version of attB; core recombination site for the Gateway® BP reaction BP Clonase™
    757..842     -  protein_bind   attL1 (fragment): mutant version of attL; recombination site for the Gateway® LR reaction LR Clonase™
    879..897     -  promoter       T7 promoter: promoter for bacteriophage T7 RNA polymerase
   1031..1840    +  CDS            KanR: aminoglycoside phosphotransferase; aph(3')-Ia; confers resistance to kanamycin in bacteria or G418 (Geneticin®) in eukaryotes
   1987..2575    +  rep_origin     ori: high-copy-number ColE1/pMB1/pBR322/pUC origin of replication
   2758..2850    +  CDS            lacI (fragment): lac repressor; lacI; The lac repressor binds to the lac operator to inhibit transcription in E. coli. This inhibition can be relieved by adding lactose or isopropyl-β-D-thiogalactopyranoside (IPTG).
   2905..2932    -  terminator     rrnB T2 terminator: transcription terminator T2 from the E. coli rrnB gene
   3064..3107    +  terminator     rrnB T1 terminator: Escherichia coli rrnB; transcription terminator T1 from the E. coli rrnB gene
   3154..3190    -  CDS            lacZα (fragment): LacZα fragment of β-galactosidase; lacZ fragment
   3261..14      -  protein_bind   attR2 (across the origin): mutant version of attR; recombination site for the Gateway® LR reaction LR Clonase™
