[The description below was written by a language model from this plasmid's Addgene catalogue record and pLannotate feature annotations shown in this document.]
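Description:
p3E-mKate2-HA no-pA is a 3′ entry clone for MultiSite Gateway cloning, built in the Invitrogen pDONR P2R-P3 backbone and totalling 3,370 bp. It is propagated in E. coli on a high-copy ColE1/pUC-type origin and selected with kanamycin through an aph(3′)-Ia KanR gene. The remaining backbone features are typical pDONR elements: rrnB T1 and T2 terminators that insulate the cloning region, a T7 promoter, M13 primer sites for sequencing, and short lacI and lacZα remnants.

The roughly 750 bp insert encodes mKate2, a monomeric, rapidly maturing red fluorescent protein derived from Entacmaea quadricolor. According to the stated purpose, a hemagglutinin (HA) epitope is fused to its C-terminus. The automated annotation does not call the HA tag separately, but a short unannotated stretch lies between the end of the mKate2 CDS and the downstream recombination site. The cassette is flanked by an attR2 site upstream and an attL-type site downstream (annotated as attB3 plus an attL1 fragment, consistent with the attL3 expected of a 3′ entry clone). In an LR reaction it can therefore be joined downstream of 5′ and middle entry elements in a destination vector.

The plasmid carries no eukaryotic promoter and, as the name indicates, no polyadenylation signal. Both must come from the other entry clones or the destination vector, so the "mammalian expression" classification applies only to the assembled product. The catalogue fields contain apparent inconsistencies: the insert is named "mKateMyc p3E" and "HA" is entered as the promoter, whereas the plasmid name and purpose indicate an HA tag. It belongs to a toolkit for assembling vertebrate expression constructs, where it would typically add a red fluorescent, HA-detectable C-terminal tag to a protein of interest.
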