Addgene plasmid #80810: p3E-mKate2-HA no-pA
Purpose: hemagglutinin (HA) epitope fused to C-terminus of mKate2 without pA
Depositing lab: Philip Washbourne. Publication: A MultiSite Gateway Toolkit for Rapid Cloning of Vertebrate Expression Constructs with Diverse Research Applications. Fowler DK, Stewart S, Seredick S, Eisen JS, Stankunas K, Washbourne P. PLoS One. 2016 Aug 8;11(8):e0159277. doi: 10.1371/journal.pone.0159277. eCollection 2016. PONE-D-16-19476 PubMed 27500400.
Backbone
  Vector backbone: pDONR P2R-P3
  Backbone manufacturer: Invitrogen
  Backbone size w/o insert (bp): 2622
  Total vector size (bp): 3370
  Vector type: Mammalian Expression
Growth in bacteria
  Bacterial resistance: Kanamycin, 50 μg/mL
  Growth temperature: 37°C
  Growth strain: DH5alpha
  Copy number: Unknown
Gene/Insert
  Gene/Insert name: mKateMyc p3E
  Insert size (bp): 748
  Promoter: HA
  Cloning method: Gateway Cloning
  Sequencing primers: 5′ M13(20)F; 3′ M13R
Resource information
  A portion of this plasmid was derived from a plasmid made by: Evrogen
Terms and licenses: Academic/Nonprofit Terms; Industry Terms: Not Available to Industry
How to cite: p3E-mKate2-HA no-pA was a gift from Philip Washbourne (Addgene plasmid # 80810 ; http://n2t.net/addgene:80810 ; RRID:Addgene_80810)
