>Addgene plasmid #80810 | p3E-mKate2-HA no-pA | addgene partial sequence | sequence record 161365 | M13-F20 5'-TGTAAAACGACGGCCAGT-3'
GAGCTCGAATTCTACAGGTCACTAATACCATCTAAGTAGTTGGTTCATAGTGACTGCATATGTTGTGTTT
TACAGTATTATGTAGTCTGTTTTTTATGCAAAATCTAATTTAATATATTGATATTTATATCATTTTACGT
TTCTCGTTCAACTTTCTTGTACAAAGTGGCCATGGTGAGCGAGCTGATTAAGGAGAACATGCACATGAAG
CTGTACATGGAGGGCACCGTGAACAACCACCACTTCAAGTGCACATCCGAGGGCGAAGGCAAGCCCTACG
AGGGCACCCAGACCATGAGAATCAAGGCGGTCGAGGGCGGCCCTCTCCCCTTCGCCTTCGACATCCTGGC
TACCAGCTTCATGTACGGCAGCAAAACCTTCATCAACCACACCCAGGGCATCCCCGACTTCTTTAAGCAG
TCCTTCCCCGAGGGCTTCACATGGGAGAGAGTCACCACATACGAAGACGGGGGCGTGCTGACCGCTACCC
AGGACACCAGCCTCCAGGACGGCTGCCTCATCTACAACGTCAAGATCAGAGGGGTGAACTTCCCATCCAA
CGGCCCTGTGATGCAGAAGAAAACACTCGGCTGGGAGGCCTCCACCGAGACCCTGTACCCCGCTGACGGC
GGCCTGGAAGGCAGAGCCGACATGGCCCTGAAGCTCGTGGGCGGGGGCCACCTGATCTGCAACTTGAAGA
CCACATACAGATCCAAGAAACCCGCTAAGAACCTCAAGATGCCCGGCGTCTACTATGTGGACAGAAGACT
GGAAAGA
