>Addgene plasmid #80810 | p3E-mKate2-HA no-pA | addgene partial sequence | sequence record 161367 | M13-Rev 5'-CAGGAAACAGCTATGACC-3'
TCGCGGCCGCGTTAACGCTACCATGGAGCTCCAAATAATGATTTTATTTTGACTGATAGTGACCTGTTCG
TTGCAACAAATTGATAAGCAATGCTTTTTTATAATGCCAACTTTGTATAATAAAGTTGCTATGCTGCGTA
GTCTGGTACGTCGTACGGATATCTGTGCCCCAGTTTGCTAGGGAGGTCGCAGTATCTGGCCACAGCCACC
TCGTGCTGCTCGACGTAGGTCTCTTTGTCGGCCTCCTTGATTCTTTCCAGTCTTCTGTCCACATAGTAGA
CGCCGGGCATCTTGAGGTTCTTAGCGGGTTTCTTGGATCTGTATGTGGTCTTCAAGTTGCAGATCAGGTG
GCCCCCGCCCACGAGCTTCAGGGCCATGTCGGCTCTGCCTTCCAGGCCGCCGTCAGCGGGGTACAGGGTC
TCGGTGGAGGCCTCCCAGCCGAGTGTTTTCTTCTGCATCACAGGGCCGTTGGATGGGAAGTTCACCCCTC
TGATCTTGACGTTGTAGATGAGGCAGCCGTCCTGGAGGCTGGTGTCCTGGGTAGCGGTCAGCACGCCCCC
GTCTTCGTATGTGGTGACTCTCTCCCATGTGAAGCCCTCGGGGAAGGACTGCTTAAAGAAGTCGGGGATG
CCCTGGGTGTGGTTGATGAAGGTTTTGCTGCCGTACATGAAGCTGGTAGCCAGGATGTCGAAGGCGAAGG
GGAGAGGGCCGCCCTCGACCGCCTTGATTCTCATGGTCTGGGTGCCCTCGTAGGGCTTGCCTTCGCCCTC
GGATGTGCACTTGAAGTGGTGGTTGTTCACGGTGCC
